>Addgene plasmid #216763 | mCh-LgBiT-2A-EGFP-Vin-PILATeS-CT | addgene full sequence | sequence record 428945 | Addgene NGS Result
TTGAGATCCTTTTTTTCTGCGCGTAATCTGCTGCTTGCAAACAAAAAAACCACCGCTACCAGCGGTGGTT
TGTTTGCCGGATCAAGAGCTACCAACTCTTTTTCCGAAGGTAACTGGCTTCAGCAGAGCGCAGATACCAA
ATACTGTTCTTCTAGTGTAGCCGTAGTTAGGCCACCACTTCAAGAACTCTGTAGCACCGCCTACATACCT
CGCTCTGCTAATCCTGTTACCAGTGGCTGCTGCCAGTGGCGATAAGTCGTGTCTTACCGGGTTGGACTCA
AGACGATAGTTACCGGATAAGGCGCAGCGGTCGGGCTGAACGGGGGGTTCGTGCACACAGCCCAGCTTGG
AGCGAACGACCTACACCGAACTGAGATACCTACAGCGTGAGCTATGAGAAAGCGCCACGCTTCCCGAAGG
GAGAAAGGCGGACAGGTATCCGGTAAGCGGCAGGGTCGGAACAGGAGAGCGCACGAGGGAGCTTCCAGGG
GGAAACGCCTGGTATCTTTATAGTCCTGTCGGGTTTCGCCACCTCTGACTTGAGCGTCGATTTTTGTGAT
GCTCGTCAGGGGGGCGGAGCCTATGGAAAAACGCCAGCAACGCGGCCTTTTTACGGTTCCTGGCCTTTTG
CTGGCCTTTTGCTCACATGTTCTTTCCTGCGTTATCCCCTGATTCTGTGGATAACCGTATTACCGCCTTT
GAGTGAGCTGATACCGCTCGCCGCAGCCGAACGACCGAGCGCAGCGAGTCAGTGAGCGAGGAAGCGGAAG
AGCGCCCAATACGCAAACCGCCTCTCCCCGCGCGTTGGCCGATTCATTAATGCAGCTGGCACGACAGGTT
TCCCGACTGGAAAGCGGGCAGTGAGCGCAACGCAATTAATGTGAGTTAGCTCACTCATTAGGCACCCCAG
GCTTTACACTTTATGCTTCCGGCTCGTATGTTGTGTGGAATTGTGAGCGGATAACAATTTCACACAGGAA
ACAGCTATGACCATGATTACGCCAAGCGCGCAATTAACCCTCACTAAAGGGAACAAAAGCTGGAGCTCCA
CCGCGGGGCGCGCCGCAGCTAGATTAACCCTAGAAAGATAGTCTGCGTAAAATTGACGCATGCATTCTTG
AAATATTGCTCTCTCTTTCTAAATAGCGCGAATCCGTCGCTGTGCATTTAGGACATCTCAGTCGCCGCTT
GGAGCTCCCGTGAGGCGTGCTTGTCAATGCGGTAAGTGTCACTGATTTTGAACTATAACAACCGCGTGAG
TCAAAATGACGCATGATTATCTTTTACGTGACTTTTAAGATTTAACTCATACGATAATTATATTGTTATT
TCGTGTTCTACTTACGTGATAACTTATTATATATATATTTTCTTGTTATAGATGGGAATTCAGACATGAT
AAGATACATTGATGAGTTTGGACAAACCACAACTAGAATGCAGTGAAAAAAATGCTTTATTTGTGAAATT
TGTGATGCTATTGCTTTATTTGTAACCATTATAAGCTGCAATAAACAAGTTTCGAGGTCGAGTGTCAGTC
CTGCTCCTCGGCCACGAAGTGCTTAGCTCAGGCACCGGGCTTGCGGGTCATGCACCAGGTGCGCGGTCCT
TCGGGCACCTCGACGTCGGCGGTGACGGTGAAGCCGAGCCGCTCGTAGAAGGGGAGGTTGCGGGGCGCGG
AGGTCTCCAGGAAGGCGGGCACCCCGGCGCGCTCGGCCGCCTCCACTCCGGGGAGCACGACGGCGCTGCC
CAGACCCTTGCCCTGGTGGTCGGGCGAGACGCCGACGGTGGCCAGGAACCACGCGGGCTCCTTGGGCCGG
TGCGGCGCCAGGAGGCCTTCCATCTGTTGCTGCGCGGCCAGCCGGGAACCGCTCAACTCGGCCATGCGCG
GGCCGATCTCGGCGAACACCGCCCCCGCTTCGACGCTCTCCGGCGTGGTCCAGACCGCCACCGCGGCGCC
GTCGTCCGCGACCCACACCTTGCCGATGTCGAGCCCGACGCGCGTGAGGAAGAGTTCTTGCAGCTCGGTG
ACCCGCTCGATGTGGCGGTCCGGGTCGACGGTGTGGCGCGTGGCGGGGTAGTCGGCGAACGCGGCGGCGA
GGGTGCGTACGGCCCGGGGGACGTCGTCGCGGGTGGCGAGGCGCACCGTGGGCTTGTACTCGGCCATGGT
TTAGTTCCTCACCTTGTCGTATTATACTATGCCGATATACTATGCCGATGATTAATTGTCAACACGGTCC
GGTCTAACAAAAAAGCCAAAAACGGCCAGAATTTAGCGGACAATTTACTAGTCTAACACTGAAAATTACA
TATTGACCCAAATGATTACATTTCAAAAGGTGCCTAAAAAACTTCACAAAACACACTCGCCAACCCCGAG
CGCATAGTTCAAAACCGGAGCTTCAGCTACTTAAGAAGATAGGTACATAAAACCGACCAAAGAAACTGAC
GCCTCACTTATCCCTCCCCTCACCAGAGGTCCGGCGCCTGTCGATTCAGGAGAGCCTACCCTAGGCCCGA
ACCCTGCGTCCTGCGACGGAGAAAAGCCTACCGCACACCTACCGGCAGGTGGCCCCACCCTGCATTATAA
GCCAACAGAACGGGTGACGTCACGACACGACGAGGGCGCGCGCTCCCAAAGGTACGGGTGCACTGCCCAA
CGGCACCGCCATAACTGCCGCCCCCGCAACAGACGACAAACCGAGTTCTCCAGTCAGTGACAAACTTCAC
GTCAGGGTCCCCAGATGGTGCCCCAGCCCATCTCACCCGAATAAGAGCTTTCCCGCATTAGCGAAGGCCT
CAAGACCTTGGGTTCTTGCCGCCCACCATGCCCCCCACCTTGTTTCAACGACCTCACAGCCCGCCTCACA
AGCGTCTTCCATTCAAGACTCGGGAACAGCCGCCATTTTGCTGCGCTCCCCCCAACCCCCAGTTCAGGGC
AACCTTGCTCGCGGACCCAGACTACAGCCCTTGGCGGTCTCTCCACACGCTTCCGTCCCACCGAGCGGCC
CGGCGGCCACGAAAGCCCCGGCCAGCCCAGCAGCCCGCTACTCACCAAGTGACGATCACAGCGATCCACA
AACAAGAACCGCGACCCAAATCCCGGCTGCGACGGAACTAGCTGTGCCACACCCGGCGCGTCCTTATATA
ATCATCGGCGTTCACCGCCCCACGGAGATCCCTCCGCAGAATCGCCGAGAAGGGACTACTTTTCCTCGCC
TGTTCCGCTCTCTGGAAAGAAAACCAGTGCCCTAGAGTCACCCAAGTCCCGTCCTAAAATGTCCTTCTGC
TGATACTGGGGTTCTAAGGCCGAGTCTTATGAGCAGCGGGCCGCTGTCCTGAGCGTCCGGGCGGAAGGAT
CAGGACGCTCGCTGCGCCCTTCGTCTGACGTGGCAGCGCTCGCCGTGAGGAGGGGGGCGCCCGCGGGGGG
CGCCAAAACCCGGCGCGGAGGCCAGATCTCCCGATCTCGAGGTCGACATTGATTATTGACTAGTTATTAA
TAGTAATCAATTACGGGGTCATTAGTTCATAGCCCATATATGGAGTTCCGCGTTACATAACTTACGGTAA
ATGGCCCGCCTGGCTGACCGCCCAACGACCCCCGCCCATTGACGTCAATAATGACGTATGTTCCCATAGT
AACGCCAATAGGGACTTTCCATTGACGTCAATGGGTGGAGTATTTACGGTAAACTGCCCACTTGGCAGTA
CATCAAGTGTATCATATGCCAAGTACGCCCCCTATTGACGTCAATGACGGTAAATGGCCCGCCTGGCATT
ATGCCCAGTACATGACCTTATGGGACTTTCCTACTTGGCAGTACATCTACGTATTAGTCATCGCTATTAC
CATGGTCGAGGTGAGCCCCACGTTCTGCTTCACTCTCCCCATCTCCCCCCCCTCCCCACCCCCAATTTTG
TATTTATTTATTTTTTAATTATTTTGTGCAGCGATGGGGGCGGGGGGGGGGGGGGCGCGCGCCAGGCGGG
GCGGGGCGGGGCGAGGGGCGGGGCGGGGCGAGGCGGAGAGGTGCGGCGGCAGCCAATCAGAGCGGCGCGC
TCCGAAAGTTTCCTTTTATGGCGAGGCGGCGGCGGCGGCGGCCCTATAAAAAGCGAAGCGCGCGGCGGGC
GGGAGTCGCTGCGCGCTGCCTTCGCCCCGTGCCCCGCTCCGCCGCCGCCTCGCGCCGCCCGCCCCGGCTC
TGACTGACCGCGTTACTCCCACAGGTGAGCGGGCGGGACGGCCCTTCTCCTCCGGGCTGTAATTAGCGCT
TGGTTTAATGACGGCTTGTTTCTTTTCTGTGGCTGCGTGAAAGCCTTGAGGGGCTCCGGGAGGGCCCTTT
GTGCGGGGGGAGCGGCTCGGGGGGTGCGTGCGTGTGTGTGTGCGTGGGGAGCGCCGCGTGCGGCTCCGCG
CTGCCCGGCGGCTGTGAGCGCTGCGGGCGCGGCGCGGGGCTTTGTGCGCTCCGCAGTGTGCGCGAGGGGA
GCGCGGCCGGGGGCGGTGCCCCGCGGTGCGGGGGGGCTGCGAGGGGAACAAAGGCTGCGTGCGGGGTGTG
TGCGTGGGGGGGTGAGCAGGGGGTGTGGGCGCGTCGGTCGGGCTGCAACCCCCCCTGCACCCCCCTCCCC
GAGTTGCTGAGCACGGCCCGGCTTCGGGTGCGGGGCTCCGTACGGGGCGTGGCGCGGGGCTCGCCGTGCC
GGGCGGGGGGTGGCGGCAGGTGGGGGTGCCGGGCGGGGCGGGGCCGCCTCGGGCCGGGGAGGGCTCGGGG
GAGGGGCGCGGCGGCCCCCGGAGCGCCGGCGGCTGTCGAGGCGCGGCGAGCCGCAGCCATTGCCTTTTAT
GGTAATCGTGCGAGAGGGCGCAGGGACTTCCTTTGTCCCAAATCTGTGCGGAGCCGAAATCTGGGAGGCG
CCGCCGCACCCCCTCTAGCGGGCGCGGGGCGAAGCGGTGCGGCGCCGGCAGGAAGGAAATGGGCGGGGAG
GGCCTTCGTGCGTCGCCGCGCCGCCGTCCCCTTCTCCCTCTCCAGCCTCGGGGCTGTCCGCGGGGGGACG
GCTGCCTTCGGGGGGGACGGGGCAGGGCGGGGTTCGGCTTCTGGCGTGTGACCGGCGGCTCTAGAGCCTC
TGCTAACCATGTTCATGCCTTCTTCTTTTTCCTACAGCTCCTGGGCAACGTGCTGGTTATTGTGCTGTCT
CATCATTTTGGCAAAGAATTCCTCGACGGTATCGATAAGCTTGGCCACCATGGTGAGCAAGGGCGAGGAG
GATAACATGGCCATCATCAAGGAGTTCATGCGCTTCAAGGTGCACATGGAGGGCTCCGTGAACGGCCACG
AGTTCGAGATCGAGGGCGAGGGCGAGGGCCGCCCCTACGAGGGCACCCAGACCGCCAAGCTGAAGGTGAC
CAAGGGCGGCCCCCTGCCCTTCGCCTGGGACATCCTGTCCCCTCAGTTCATGTACGGCTCCAAGGCCTAC
GTGAAGCACCCCGCCGACATCCCCGACTACTTGAAGCTGTCCTTCCCCGAGGGCTTCAAGTGGGAGCGCG
TGATGAACTTCGAGGACGGCGGCGTGGTGACCGTGACCCAGGACTCCTCCCTGCAGGACGGCGAGTTCAT
CTACAAGGTGAAGCTGCGCGGCACCAACTTCCCCTCCGACGGCCCCGTAATGCAGAAGAAGACCATGGGC
TGGGAGGCCTCCTCCGAGCGGATGTACCCCGAGGACGGCGCCCTGAAGGGCGAGATCAAGCAGAGGCTGA
AGCTGAAGGACGGCGGCCACTACGACGCCGAGGTCAAGACCACCTACAAGGCCAAGAAGCCCGTGCAGCT
GCCCGGCGCCTACAACGTCAACATCAAGCTGGACATCACCTCCCACAACGAGGACTACACCATCGTGGAA
CAGTACGAGCGCGCCGAGGGCCGCCACTCCACCGGCGGCATGGACGAGCTGTACAAGGGAAGCGGAGTCT
TCACTCTGGAAGATTTCGTAGGTGACTGGGAGCAAACAGCAGCATACAATCTTGATCAAGTGTTGGAGCA
AGGGGGGGTAAGCTCTCTCCTCCAAAACTTGGCTGTCTCAGTTACTCCAATTCAACGAATTGTACGGTCA
GGGGAAAATGCACTCAAGATTGACATTCATGTCATCATTCCTTATGAGGGTCTGAGTGCCGATCAGATGG
CCCAGATCGAGGAGGTTTTTAAGGTAGTGTATCCCGTGGATGATCATCACTTTAAGGTAATTTTGCCCTA
CGGAACTCTGGTAATTGACGGAGTGACCCCCAATATGCTCAATTATTTTGGTAGGCCCTATGAAGGTATT
GCTGTCTTCGACGGAAAAAAAATAACAGTTACTGGGACACTCTGGAATGGTAATAAGATTATAGACGAAC
GCTTGATCACTCCTGACGGCAGTATGTTGTTCCGCGTTACCATAAATGGGTCTGGAAGCGGAGCCACGAA
CTTCTCTCTGTTAAAGCAAGCAGGAGACGTGGAAGAAAACCCCGGTCCTGGAAGCGGAGAGGGCAGGGGA
AGTCTTCTAACATGCGGGGACGTGGAGGAAAATCCCGGCCCCGTGAGCAAGGGCGAGGAGCTGTTCACCG
GGGTGGTGCCCATCCTGGTCGAGCTGGACGGCGACGTAAACGGCCACAAGTTCAGCGTGTCCGGCGAGGG
CGAGGGCGATGCCACCTACGGCAAGCTGACCCTGAAGTTCATCTGCACCACCGGCAAGCTGCCCGTGCCC
TGGCCCACCCTCGTGACCACCCTGACCTACGGCGTGCAGTGCTTCAGCCGCTACCCCGACCACATGAAGC
AGCACGACTTCTTCAAGTCCGCCATGCCCGAAGGCTACGTCCAGGAGCGCACCATCTTCTTCAAGGACGA
CGGCAACTACAAGACCCGCGCCGAGGTGAAGTTCGAGGGCGACACCCTGGTGAACCGCATCGAGCTGAAG
GGCATCGACTTCAAGGAGGACGGCAACATCCTGGGGCACAAGCTGGAGTACAACTACAACAGCCACAACG
TCTATATCATGGCCGACAAGCAGAAGAACGGCATCAAGGTGAACTTCAAGATCCGCCACAACATCGAGGA
CGGCAGCGTGCAGCTCGCCGACCACTACCAGCAGAACACCCCCATCGGCGACGGCCCCGTGCTGCTGCCC
GACAACCACTACCTGAGCACCCAGTCCGCCCTGAGCAAAGACCCCAACGAGAAGCGCGATCACATGGTCC
TGCTGGAGTTCGTGACCGCCGCCGGGATCACTCTCGGCATGGACGAGCTGTACAAGTCCGGACTCGGAGG
AAGCGGAGGTGGAGGAAGCGGAGGTGGAGGAAGCGGAGGTATGCCCGTCTTCCACACGCGCACCATCGAG
AGCATCTTGGAGCCCGTGGCTCAGCAGATCTCCCACCTGGTCATCATGCACGAGGAGGGGGAGGTAGACG
GCAAGGCCATCCCGGACCTCACCGCCCCCGTGTCGGCCGTGCAGGCCGCTGTCAGCAACCTGGTGCGGGT
TGGAAAAGAAACTGTGCAGACAACAGAAGACCAGATCTTGAAAAGGGATATGCCACCAGCATTCATCAAA
GTAGAGAATGCCTGCACCAAGCTCGTTCGAGCAGCCCAGATGCTGCAAGCAGATCCTTATTCAGTACCAG
CTCGTGACTACCTAATTGATGGATCAAGAGGCATCCTTTCTGGAACATCAGACTTACTTCTGACATTTGA
TGAAGCGGAGGTCCGTAAAATCATCCGTGTCTGCAAAGGAATATTGGAATATCTGACTGTGGCAGAAGTA
GTAGAGACTATGGAGGATTTGGTGACATATACAAAGAATCTAGGGCCAGGAATGACAAAGATGGCGAAAA
TGATCGATGAGAGACAACAGGAATTAACTCATCAGGAACATAGGGTTATGCTGGTGAACTCCATGAATAC
TGTGAAGGAGCTATTGCCTGTACTTATTTCAGCTATGAAGATCTTTGTAACCACAAAAAACACTAAAAGC
CAGGGAATAGAAGAGGCCTTGAAAAATCGCAATTTCACAGTAGAGAAAATGAGTGCTGAGATAAATGAAA
TAATCCGTGTATTACAACTCACTTCCTGGGATGAAGATGCCTGGGCCAGCAAGGACACTGAAGCCATGAA
AAGAGCTTTAGCCCTAATAGATTCAAAGATGAACCAGGCAAAAGGCTGGCTGAGAGATCCAAACGCACCT
CCAGGGGATGCTGGTGAGCAAGCAATAAGGCAGATCCTTGATGAAGCTGGAAAAGCAGGAGAATTGTGTG
CAGGCAAAGAACGCAGGGAGATTCTGGGAACATGCAAAACTTTGGGCCAAATGACTGATCAACTTGCTGA
TCTCCGAGCTAGAGGACAGGGTGCTACACCGATGGCAATGCAGAAGGCACAGCAGGTGTCACAAGGCCTG
GATTTGCTCACTGCAAAAGTGGAGAATGCAGCCCGGAAATTGGAGGCCATGACAAACTCTAAGCAGGCTA
TTGCAAAGAAGATTGATGCTGCTCAGAACTGGCTTGCGGATCCCAACGGCGGAAGTGAAGGAGAAGAACA
CATTCGAGGAATTATGTCTGAAGCAAGGAAAGTTGCAGAATTGTGTGAGGAGCCTAAAGAAAGAGATGAT
ATCCTTCGCTCCTTGGGGGAAATCTCTGCTCTGACAGCTAAGCTGTCAGATCTGCGACGACATGGGAAAG
GCGACTCTCCTGAGGCCCGTGCATTGGCCAAGCAAATAGCTACATCACTTCAGAACTTACAGTCCAAAAC
AAACAGAGCTGTAGCAAATACTAGGCCAGTTAAAGCTGCTGTCCATTTGGAGGGCAAGATTGAGCAAGCC
CAGAGGTGGATAGATAATCCTACAGTTGATGATCGGGGAGTAGGCCAGGCAGCAATTCGGGGTTTGGTTG
CAGAAGGTCGTCGTCTAGCCAATGTCATGATGGGACCTTATCGTCAGGACCTGCTTGCCAAATGTGACCG
TGTAGACCAGCTGGCTGCTCAGCTTGCTGACCTTGCAGCAAGAGGGGAAGGAGAGTCTCCTCAGGCTAGG
GCAATTGCTGCTCAGCTTCAGGACTCCCTGAAGGATCTCAAAGCACGGATGCAAGAAGCAATGACCCAGG
AGGTGTCTGATGTTTTCAGTGACACTACAACCCCTATTAAGTTGTTAGCAGTAGCAGCCACTGCTCCTTC
TGATACTCCCAATAGAGAAGAGGTGTTTGAAGAAAGAGCAGCAAATTTTGAAAACCATGCTGCTAGACTG
GGAGCAACAGCAGAAAAAGCAGCTGCAGTTGGAACTGCTAATAAAACTACTGTGGAAGGCATTCAGGCAA
CAGTCAAATCTGCAAGGGAGCTTACACCACAGGTAGTATCGGCTGCTCGAATCCTCCTGAGAAATCCTGG
AAATCAAGCTGCTTATGAGCATTTTGAGACAATGAAAAACCAATGGATTGATAATGTAGAAAAGATGACA
GGGCTGGTGGATGAGGCCATCGATACCAAGTCTCTGTTGGATGCATCAGAAGAGGCTATTAAGAAGGATC
TTGATAAATGCAAAGTTGCAATGGCCAATATGCAACCTCAGATGCTGGTAGCTGGAGCCACCAGCATTGC
TAGACGAGCGAACCGCATCCTGCTTGTGGCAAAACGGGAGGTTGAAAATTCAGAAGACCCTAAATTCAGG
GAGGCTGTTAAAGCAGCTTCTGATGAGCTGAGCAAAACCATATCACCGATGGTAATGGATGCTAAAGCTG
TAGCAGGAAATATCTCTGATCCTGGTTTGCAGAAGAGTTTCTTGGATTCTGGATACAGGATTCTGGGAGC
TGTGGCCAAAGTCAGAGAAGCCTTTCAGCCTCAGGAGCCAGACTTTCCCCCTCCTCCTCCTGACCTAGAG
CATCTCCATCTGACTGATGAGCTTGCTCCTCCAAAACCACCACTTCCAGAAGGTGAGGTTCCCCCACCCA
GACCACCACCCCCTGAAGAAAAAGATGAGGAGTTCCCAGAGCAGAAAGCAGGAGAAGCTATTAATCAGCC
CATGATGATGGCTGCTAGGCAGTTGCATGACGAGGCTCGGAAATGGTCTAGCAAGGGTAACGACATCATT
GCTGCTGCTAAACGAATGGCGCTGCTCATGGCTGAGATGTCACGCCTGGTGCGAGGAGGCAGCGGAAACA
AGCGTGCCCTCATCCAGTGTGCAAAAGATATTGCTAAGGCATCGGATGAAGTCACTCGATTGGCCAAAGA
GGTGGCCAAGCAATGTACTGATAAACGCATTAGAACAAACCTCTTACAGGTCTGTGAGCGAATCCCAACC
ATCAGCACGCAGCTCAAAATTCTTTCCACAGTGAAAGCTACCATGCTGGGCAGGACTAACATCAGCGATG
AAGAATCAGAACAGGCAACTGAGATGTTGGTTCATAACGCCCAGAACCTCATGCAGTCTGTGAAGGAAAC
TGTGAGAGAAGCTGAAGCAGCATCCATTAAGATAAGAACAGATGCCGGATTCACTCTGCGCTGGGTCAGA
AAGACCCCATGGTATCAGGAATTCATGGAAACTCTGCATATTACCAAAACCATGAAAAACATTGAAGTGC
CGGAAACCAAAACCGCGAGCTTTGAATGCGAAGTGAGCCATTTTAACGTGCCGAGCATGTGGCTGAAAAA
CGGCGTGGAAATTGAAATGAGCGAAAAATTTAAAATTGTGGTGCAGGGCAAACTGCATCAGCTGATTATT
ATGAACACCAGCACCGAAGATAGCGCGGAATATACCTTTGTGTGCGGCGTTAGTGGCTGGCGTCTGTTTA
AGAAAATTAGCAACGATCAGGTGAGCGCGACCCTGACCGTGACTTAGTTTAATTAAGCGGCCGCGACTCT
AGATCATAATCAGCCATACCACATTTGTAGAGGTTTTACTTGCTTTAAAAAACCTCCCACACCTCCCCCT
GAACCTGAAACATAAAATGAATGCAATTGTTGTTGTTAACTTGTTTATTGCAGCTTATAATGGTTACAAA
TAAAGCAATAGCATCACAAATTTCACAAATAAAGCATTTTTTTCACTGCATTCTAGTTGTGGTTTGTCCA
AACTCATCAATGTATCTTAAGGAATTCGATAAAAGTTTTGTTACTTTATAGAAGAAATTTTGAGTTTTTG
TTTTTTTTTAATAAATAAATAAACATAAATAAATTGTTTGTTGAATTTATTATTAGTATGTAAGTGTAAA
TATAATAAAACTTAATATCTATTCAAATTAATAAATAAACCTCGATATACAGACCGATAAAACACATGCG
TCAATTTTACGCATGATTATCTTTAACGTACGTCACAATATGATTATCTTTCTAGGGTTAATCTAGCTGC
GGCGCGCCGGTACCCAATTCGCCCTATAGTGAGTCGTATTACGCGCGCTCACTGGCCGTCGTTTTACAAC
GTCGTGACTGGGAAAACCCTGGCGTTACCCAACTTAATCGCCTTGCAGCACATCCCCCTTTCGCCAGCTG
GCGTAATAGCGAAGAGGCCCGCACCGATCGCCCTTCCCAACAGTTGCGCAGCCTGAATGGCGAATGGG
[124 nt withheld, positions 11549-11672]
C
[91 nt withheld, positions 11674-11764]
A
[49 nt withheld, positions 11766-11814]
CCTTTGACGTTGGAGTCCACGTTCTTT
[37 nt withheld, positions 11842-11878]
ACCCTATCTCGGTCTATTCTTTTGATTTATAAGGGATTTTGCCGATTTCGGCCTATTGGTTAAAAAATGA
GCTGATTTAACAAAAATTTAACGCGAATTTTAACAAAATATTAACGCTTACAATTTAGGTGGCACTTTTC
GGGGAAATGTGCGCGGAACCCCTATTTGTTTATTTTTCTAAATACATTCAAATATGTATCCGCTCATGAG
ACAATAACCCTGATAAATGCTTCAATAATATTGAAAAAGGAAGAGTATGAGTATTCAACATTTCCGTGTC
GCCCTTATTCCCTTTTTTGCGGCATTTTGCCTTCCTGTTTTTGCTCACCCAGAAACGCTGGTGAAAGTAA
AAGATGCTGAAGATCAGTTGGGTGCACGAGTGGGTTACATCGAACTGGATCTCAACAGCGGTAAGATCCT
TGAGAGTTTTCGCCCCGAAGAACGTTTTCCAATGATGAGCACTTTTAAAGTTCTGCTATGTGGCGCGGTA
TTATCCCGTATTGACGCCGGGCAAGAGCAACTCGGTCGCCGCATACACTATTCTCAGAATGACTTGGTTG
AGTACTCACCAGTCACAGAAAAGCATCTTACGGATGGCATGACAGTAAGAGAATTATGCAGTGCTGCCAT
AACCATGAGTGATAACACTGCGGCCAACTTACTTCTGACAACGATCGGAGGACCGAAGGAGCTAACCGCT
TTTTTGCACAACATGGGGGATCATGTAACTCGCCTTGATCGTTGGGAACCGGAGCTGAATGAAGCCATAC
CAAACGACGAGCGTGACACCACGATGCCTGTAGCAATGGCAACAACGTTGCGCAAACTATTAACTGGCGA
ACTACTTACTCTAGCTTCCCGGCAACAATTAATAGACTGGATGGAGGCGGATAAAGTTGCAGGACCACTT
CTGCGCTCGGCCCTTCCGGCTGGCTGGTTTATTGCTGATAAATCTGGAGCCGGTGAGCGTGGGTCTCGCG
GTATCATTGCAGCACTGGGGCCAGATGGTAAGCCCTCCCGTATCGTAGTTATCTACACGACGGGGAGTCA
GGCAACTATGGATGAACGAAATAGACAGATCGCTGAGATAGGTGCCTCACTGATTAAGCATTGGTAACTG
TCAGACCAAGTTTACTCATATATACTTTAGATTGATTTAAAACTTCATTTTTAATTTAAAAGGATCTAGG
TGAAGATCCTTTTTGATAATCTCATGACCAAAATCCCTTAACGTGAGTTTTCGTTCCACTGAGCGTCAGA
CCCCGTAGAAAAGATCAAAGGATCTTC
Features (pLannotate 1.2.2; 28 found; start..end, strand, type, name):
      1..589     +  rep_origin     ori: high-copy-number ColE1/pMB1/pBR322/pUC origin of replication
    772..864     +  CDS            lacI (fragment): lac repressor; lacI; The lac repressor binds to the lac operator to inhibit transcription in E. coli. This inhibition can be relieved by adding lactose or isopropyl-β-D-thiogalactopyranoside (IPTG).
    877..898     +  protein_bind   CAP binding site: CAP binding activates transcription in the presence of cAMP. E. coli catabolite activator protein
    913..943     +  promoter       lac promoter: promoter for the E. coli lac operon
    947..969     +  protein_bind   lac operator (fragment): The lac repressor binds to the lac operator to inhibit transcription in E. coli. This inhibition can be relieved by adding lactose or isopropyl-β-D-thiogalactopyranoside (IPTG). lac repressor encoded by lacI
   1012..1030    +  promoter       T3 promoter: promoter for bacteriophage T3 RNA polymerase
   1400..1521    -  polyA_signal   SV40 poly(A) signal: SV40 polyadenylation signal
   1535..1562    -  CDS            BleoR (fragment): antibiotic-binding protein; Sh ble from Streptoalloteichus hindustanus; confers resistance to bleomycin, phleomycin, and Zeocin™
   1568..2163    -  CDS            PuroR (fragment): puromycin N-acetyltransferase; pac from Streptomyces alboniger; confers resistance to puromycin
   2186..2233    -  promoter       EM7 promoter: synthetic bacterial promoter&nbsp
   2242..3453    -  promoter       UbC promoter: human ubiquitin C promoter
   3475..3854    +  enhancer       CMV enhancer: human cytomegalovirus immediate early enhancer
   3856..4131    +  promoter       chicken β-actin promoter: No description available
   4132..5147    +  intron         chimeric intron: chimera between introns from chicken β-actin and rabbit β-globin
   5203..5223    -  misc_feature   MCS (fragment): pBluescript multiple cloning site
   5230..5937    +  CDS            mCherry: mCherry is a basic (constitutively fluorescent) red fluorescent protein published in 2004, derived from Discosoma sp.. It is reported to be a very rapidly-maturing monomer with low acid sensitivity.
   5950..6420    +  CDS            LUCI_OPLGR (fragment): Experimental evidence at protein level: Swiss-Prot protein existence level 1. Catalytic subunit of oplophorus-luciferin 2-monooxygenase. Oxidoreductase that converts coelenterazine (the oplophorus luciferin) to coelenteramide under emission of blue light with a maximum at 454 nm. Is also active with bisdeoxycoelenterazine. From Oplophorus gracilirostris (Luminous shrimp).
   6433..6489    +  CDS            P2A: 2A peptide from porcine teschovirus-1 polyprotein Eukaryotic ribosomes fail to insert a peptide bond between the Gly and Pro residues, yielding separate polypeptides.
   6499..6552    +  CDS            T2A: 2A peptide from Thosea asigna virus capsid protein Eukaryotic ribosomes fail to insert a peptide bond between the Gly and Pro residues, yielding separate polypeptides.
   6553..7266    +  CDS            EGFP: EGFP is a basic (constitutively fluorescent) green fluorescent protein published in 1996, derived from Aequorea victoria. It is reported to be a rapidly-maturing weak dimer with moderate acid sensitivity.
   7321..10518   +  CDS            Vcl: VINC_MOUSE - Experimental evidence at protein level: Swiss-Prot protein existence level 1. Actin filament (F-actin)-binding protein involved in cell- matrix adhesion and cell-cell adhesion. Regulates cell-surface E- cadherin expression and potentiates mechanosensing by the E-cadherin complex. May also play important roles in cell morphology and locomotion (By similarity). From Mus musculus (Mouse).
  10852..10935   +  CDS            large T antigen (fragment): large T antigen from SV40 (simian virus 40)
  10958..11079   +  polyA_signal   SV40 poly(A) signal: SV40 polyadenylation signal
  11363..11381   -  promoter       T7 promoter: promoter for bacteriophage T7 RNA polymerase
  11389..11544   +  CDS            lacZα (fragment): LacZα fragment of β-galactosidase; lacZ fragment
  11549..11977   +  rep_origin     f1 ori (sequence partly withheld): f1 bacteriophage origin of replication; arrow indicates direction of (+) strand synthesis
  12030..12134   +  promoter       AmpR promoter: bla
  12135..12995   +  CDS            AmpR: β-lactamase; bla; confers resistance to ampicillin, carbenicillin, and related antibiotics
