[The description below was written by a language model from this plasmid's Addgene catalogue record and pLannotate feature annotations shown in this document.]
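Description:
mCh-LgBiT-2A-EGFP-Vin-PILATeS-CT is a PiggyBac transposon plasmid of about 13.2 kb for stable expression in mammalian cells. According to the depositor it must be co-transfected with a transposase, which moves the cargo into the host genome. The automated annotation does not label the transposon terminal repeats. In E. coli the plasmid replicates from a high-copy ColE1/pUC origin and is selected with ampicillin through AmpR. It also retains pBluescript-type remnants: an f1 ori, lac promoter and lacZα fragments, and T3/T7 promoters. Mammalian cells that have integrated the cargo are selected with puromycin. PuroR is expressed from a human UbC promoter, with an adjacent EM7 bacterial promoter, in the orientation opposite to the main cassette, and it ends at an SV40 poly(A) signal.

The payload is driven by a CAG-type arrangement of CMV enhancer, chicken β-actin promoter and chimeric intron, and is terminated by a second SV40 poly(A) signal. A single open reading frame encodes mCherry fused to LgBiT, the large fragment of the split luciferase derived from Oplophorus. This is followed by tandem P2A and T2A ribosome-skipping peptides and then EGFP fused to vinculin. The record lists the vinculin as chicken, although the annotation tool matched it to the mouse homologue. Two separate proteins are therefore made from one transcript.

The PILATeS tension-sensor module sits after the vinculin coding sequence and is not annotated in the feature table. It carries a small BiT tag with 700 pM affinity for LgBiT. Because the module is appended to the vinculin C-terminus rather than placed within the protein's load-bearing path, it experiences no mechanical tension. The construct therefore serves as the unloaded negative control for bioluminescent measurements of force across vinculin, and the two fluorescent proteins allow each component to be monitored.
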