Addgene plasmid #216763: mCh-LgBiT-2A-EGFP-Vin-PILATeS-CT
Depositing lab: Alex Dunn. Publication: Split Luciferase Molecular Tension Sensors for Bioluminescent Readout of Mechanical Forces in Biological Systems. Zhong BL, Elliot JM, Wang P, Li H, Hall RN, Wang B, Prakash M, Dunn AR. ACS Sens. 2024 Jul 26;9(7):3489-3495. doi: 10.1021/acssensors.3c02664. Epub 2024 Jul 7. PubMed 38973210.
Backbone
  Vector backbone: PiggyBac
  Backbone size w/o insert (bp): 7600
  Total vector size (bp): 13200
  Vector type: Mammalian Expression
  Selectable markers: Puromycin
Growth in bacteria
  Bacterial resistance: Ampicillin, 100 μg/mL
  Growth temperature: 37°C
  Growth strain: NEB Stable
  Copy number: Unknown
Gene/Insert
  Gene/Insert name: mCherry-LgBiT-P2A-T2A-EGFP-Vin-PILATeS-CT
  Species: G. gallus (chicken), Synthetic
  Insert size (bp): 5600
  Tag / fusion protein: mCherry (N terminal on backbone); EGFP (N terminal on backbone)
Depositor comments: This PILATeS module contains BiT tag with 700 pM affinity for LgBiT. PILATeS is appended C-terminally to vinculin as an unloaded negative control. Requires co-transfection with transposase
How to cite: mCh-LgBiT-2A-EGFP-Vin-PILATeS-CT was a gift from Alex Dunn (Addgene plasmid # 216763 ; http://n2t.net/addgene:216763 ; RRID:Addgene_216763)
